Addgene plasmid #210818: pCDNA3.1-HsPcdh21-Myc-Flag-His
Purpose: Mammalian overexpression vector for C-terminally Myc and Flag and His tagged human Pchd21 (WT)
Depositing lab: Luke Chao. Depositing organization: Massachusetts General Hospital. Publication: Prominin 1 and Tweety Homology 1 both induce extracellular vesicle formation. Bell TA, Luce BE, Hakim P, Ananda VY, Dardari H, Nguyen TH, Monshizadeh A, Chao LH. Elife. 2024 Aug 13;13:e100061. doi: 10.7554/eLife.100061. PubMed 39168849.
Backbone
  Vector backbone: pCDNA3.1
  Backbone manufacturer: Thermo Fisher
  Backbone size w/o insert (bp): 5373
  Total vector size (bp): 8163
  Vector type: Mammalian Expression
  Selectable markers: Neomycin (select with G418)
Growth in bacteria
  Bacterial resistance: Ampicillin, 100 μg/mL
  Growth temperature: 37°C
  Growth strain: DH5alpha
  Copy number: High Copy
Gene/Insert
  Gene/Insert name: Protocadherin 21 (alt names: PCDH21; Cadherin-related family member 1; CDHR1)
  Species: H. sapiens (human)
  Insert size (bp): 2790
  Entrez Gene: CDHR1 (a.k.a. CORD15, PCDH21, PRCAD, RP65)
  Promoter: CMV
  Tag / fusion protein: Myc, 3x Flag, 10x His (C terminal on insert)
  Cloning method: Restriction Enzyme; 5′ cloning site KpnI (not destroyed); 3′ cloning site NotI (not destroyed)
  Sequencing primers: 5′ CMV-F; 3′ BGH-R
Terms and licenses: Academic/Nonprofit Terms; Industry Terms: Not Available to Industry
Depositor comments: Please visit https://doi.org/10.1101/2023.11.08.566258 for bioRxiv preprint.
How to cite: pCDNA3.1-HsPcdh21-Myc-Flag-His was a gift from Luke Chao (Addgene plasmid # 210818 ; http://n2t.net/addgene:210818 ; RRID:Addgene_210818)
