[The description below was written by a language model from this plasmid's Addgene catalogue record and pLannotate feature annotations shown in this document.]
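Description:
pCDNA3.1-HsPcdh21-Myc-Flag-His is a mammalian expression plasmid of about 8.2 kb, built on the pCDNA3.1 backbone, for overexpressing wild-type human protocadherin 21 (PCDH21, also called CDHR1, cadherin-related family member 1). It is maintained in E. coli as a high-copy plasmid through a ColE1/pUC-type origin, with ampicillin selection from the β-lactamase gene. An f1 origin is also present. For selection in mammalian cells, an SV40 enhancer/early promoter drives a neomycin phosphotransferase gene terminated by an SV40 polyadenylation signal, which allows transfected cells to be enriched or stable lines to be derived with G418.

The payload is the CDHR1 coding sequence, cloned between KpnI and NotI sites that were both retained. It sits downstream of the human cytomegalovirus immediate-early enhancer and promoter and is followed by the bovine growth hormone polyadenylation signal. A T7 promoter lies between the CMV promoter and the insert and could support in vitro transcription. The catalogue entry lists a C-terminal tag array of Myc, 3xFLAG and 10xHis. The automated annotation detects the FLAG and His elements as partial matches downstream of the CDHR1 reading frame but does not call the Myc epitope separately. Together these tags allow antibody detection, immunoprecipitation and metal-affinity purification of the full-length protein. Several short annotated fragments (an HIV-1 LTR piece, ble, lacI and bom) appear to be backbone remnants or partial matches rather than functional parts.

CDHR1 is annotated as a potential calcium-dependent adhesion protein implicated in photoreceptor outer segment integrity. The plasmid was deposited with a study of extracellular vesicle formation induced by Prominin 1 and Tweety homology 1, but the record does not state how it was used in that work.
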