Features (pLannotate 1.2.2; 22 found; start..end, strand, type, name):
     28..80      -  misc_feature   bom (fragment): basis of mobility region from pBR322
    235..614     +  enhancer       CMV enhancer: human cytomegalovirus immediate early enhancer
    615..818     +  promoter       CMV promoter: human cytomegalovirus (CMV) immediate early promoter
    814..847     +  LTR            5' LTR (truncated) (fragment): truncated 5' long terminal repeat (LTR) from HIV-1
    863..881     +  promoter       T7 promoter: promoter for bacteriophage T7 RNA polymerase
    923..3499    +  CDS            CDHR1: CDHR1_HUMAN - Also known as KIAA1775, PCDH21, PRCAD. Experimental evidence at protein level: Swiss-Prot protein existence level 1. Potential calcium-dependent cell-adhesion protein. May be required for the structural integrity of the outer segment (OS) of photoreceptor cells (By similarity). From Homo sapiens (Human).
   3599..3639    +  CDS            3xFLAG (fragment): three tandem FLAG® epitope tags, followed by an enterokinase cleavage site
   3683..3708    +  CDS            10xHis (fragment): 10xHis affinity tag
   3763..3987    +  polyA_signal   bGH poly(A) signal: bovine growth hormone polyadenylation signal
   3991..4012    +  promoter       SV40 promoter (fragment): SV40 enhancer and early promoter
   4033..4461    +  rep_origin     f1 ori (sequence partly withheld): f1 bacteriophage origin of replication; arrow indicates direction of (+) strand synthesis
   4475..4804    +  promoter       SV40 promoter: SV40 enhancer and early promoter
   4871..5662    +  CDS            neo: KKA2_KLEPN - Also known as kan, nptII. Experimental evidence at protein level: Swiss-Prot protein existence level 1. Resistance to kanamycin, neomycin, paromomycin, ribostamycin, butirosin and gentamicin B. From Klebsiella pneumoniae.
   5686..5844    +  CDS            ble (fragment): BLE_KLEPN - Experimental evidence at protein level: Swiss-Prot protein existence level 1. Binding protein with a strong affinity to the bleomycin family of antibiotics. Binds to CL990; an antimitotic-antibiotic compound. From Klebsiella pneumoniae.
   5839..5960    +  polyA_signal   SV40 poly(A) signal: SV40 polyadenylation signal
   6033..6049    -  protein_bind   lac operator: The lac repressor binds to the lac operator to inhibit transcription in E. coli. This inhibition can be relieved by adding lactose or isopropyl-β-D-thiogalactopyranoside (IPTG). lac repressor encoded by lacI
   6057..6087    -  promoter       lac promoter: promoter for the E. coli lac operon
   6102..6123    -  protein_bind   CAP binding site: CAP binding activates transcription in the presence of cAMP. E. coli catabolite activator protein
   6136..6228    -  CDS            lacI (fragment): lac repressor; lacI; The lac repressor binds to the lac operator to inhibit transcription in E. coli. This inhibition can be relieved by adding lactose or isopropyl-β-D-thiogalactopyranoside (IPTG).
   6411..6999    -  rep_origin     ori: high-copy-number ColE1/pMB1/pBR322/pUC origin of replication
   7170..8030    -  CDS            AmpR: β-lactamase; bla; confers resistance to ampicillin, carbenicillin, and related antibiotics
   8031..8135    -  promoter       AmpR promoter: bla
>Addgene plasmid #210818 | pCDNA3.1-HsPcdh21-Myc-Flag-His | addgene full sequence | sequence record 420102 | Addgene NGS Result
GACGGATCGGGAGATCTCCCGATCCCCTATGGTGCACTCTCAGTACAATCTGCTCTGATGCCGCATAGTT
AAGCCAGTATCTGCTCCCTGCTTGTGTGTTGGAGGTCGCTGAGTAGTGCGCGAGCAAAATTTAAGCTACA
ACAAGGCAAGGCTTGACCGACAATTGCATGAAGAATCTGCTTAGGGTTAGGCGTTTTGCGCTGCTTCGCG
ATGTACGGGCCAGATATACGCGTTGACATTGATTATTGACTAGTTATTAATAGTAATCAATTACGGGGTC
ATTAGTTCATAGCCCATATATGGAGTTCCGCGTTACATAACTTACGGTAAATGGCCCGCCTGGCTGACCG
CCCAACGACCCCCGCCCATTGACGTCAATAATGACGTATGTTCCCATAGTAACGCCAATAGGGACTTTCC
ATTGACGTCAATGGGTGGAGTATTTACGGTAAACTGCCCACTTGGCAGTACATCAAGTGTATCATATGCC
AAGTACGCCCCCTATTGACGTCAATGACGGTAAATGGCCCGCCTGGCATTATGCCCAGTACATGACCTTA
TGGGACTTTCCTACTTGGCAGTACATCTACGTATTAGTCATCGCTATTACCATGGTGATGCGGTTTTGGC
AGTACATCAATGGGCGTGGATAGCGGTTTGACTCACGGGGATTTCCAAGTCTCCACCCCATTGACGTCAA
TGGGAGTTTGTTTTGGCACCAAAATCAACGGGACTTTCCAAAATGTCGTAACAACTCCGCCCCATTGACG
CAAATGGGCGGTAGGCGTGTACGGTGGGAGGTCTATATAAGCAGAGCTCTCTGGCTAACTAGAGAACCCA
CTGCTTACTGGCTTATCGAAATTAATACGACTCACTATAGGGAGACCCAAGCTGGCTAGCGTTTAAACTT
AAGCTTGGTACCATGCGGCGGTGCAGGTGGGCAGCATTAGCCCTGGGTCTTCTACGATTGTGTTTGGCCC
AAGCTAATTTTGCTCCGCACTTTTTCGATAACGGGGTTGGGAGTACAAATGGTAATATGGCCCTGTTCAG
CTTACCTGAGGATACGCCGGTTGGTTCTCACGTTTATACGTTAAACGGTACTGATCCTGAGGGTGATCCA
ATATCCTATCATATTTCGTTTGATCCGTCCACGCGGTCAGTCTTTTCGGTCGACCCCACATTTGGTAACA
TCACTCTCGTTGAGGAACTAGACCGGGAGCGTGAGGACGAGATCGAAGCGATAATATCCATCTCTGATGG
ATTAAATTTGGTAGCAGAAAAGGTGGTTATTCTGGTAACCGACGCTAATGACGAGGCTCCTAGATTCATA
CAAGAGCCGTACGTTGCTCTCGTACCAGAAGACATACCAGCGGGATCAATTATCTTCAAAGTCCATGCTG
TCGACCGAGATACTGGATCGGGTGGGTCTGTCACCTATTTCCTACAGAATCTCCATAGTCCTTTTGCGGT
AGATCGTCATAGTGGCGTCCTCAGACTCCAAGCGGGAGCTACCTTGGACTACGAAAGGTCCCGCACCCAC
TATATAACCGTTGTCGCAAAAGACGGGGGTGGGAGGCTGCACGGCGCAGACGTGGTATTTTCAGCCACAA
CCACGGTCACTGTGAACGTGGAGGACGTACAGGATATGGCCCCGGTATTTGTGGGCACACCGTATTACGG
GTATGTTTATGAAGACACCTTACCAGGTTCCGAAGTACTCAAGGTGGTTGCTATGGATGGAGATAGAGGC
AAACCGAATCGCATTCTTTACTCACTCGTGAATGGCAACGACGGGGCATTCGAGATTAACGAGACGTCGG
GGGCGATATCGATCACCCAAAGTCCAGCACAGCTTCAAAGAGAAGTCTACGAATTACATGTTCAAGTAAC
TGAGATGAGCCCTGCGGGCTCGCCTGCTGCGCAAGCTACCGTCCCGGTGACAATTAGAATCGTGGACCTG
AACAACCATCCCCCGACGTTTTACGGAGAAAGTGGACCACAGAATAGATTTGAATTGAGTATGAATGAAC
ACCCCCCGCAAGGAGAGATTCTGCGAGGCCTCAAAATTACGGTAAATGATTCAGACCAGGGAGCCAATGC
GAAGTTTAATCTTCAACTTGTCGGGCCGCGAGGTATTTTTCGTGTAGTACCACAGACTGTGCTGAACGAG
GCCCAGGTCACCATTATAGTCGAAAATAGCGCGGCCATCGATTTCGAAAAATCAAAGGTGCTCACATTCA
AGTTATTAGCGGTAGAAGTAAATACGCCGGAAAAATTCTCTTCGACGGCTGACGTCGTGATTCAACTTTT
GGACACAAACGATAACGTACCTAAATTTGACTCGCTGTATTACGTGGCGAGGATACCTGAAAACGCTCCA
GGCGGATCTTCAGTGGTAGCCGTTACAGCGGTTGACCCAGACACGGGACCCTGGGGGGAGGTGAAGTACA
GCACCTATGGCACGGGCGCGGATCTCTTCTTGATTCACCCGAGTACCGGCTTAATCTATACGCAACCTTG
GGCTTCTCTAGACGCCGAAGCCACTGCACGATACAACTTCTACGTAAAAGCGGAAGACATGGAAGGGAAG
TACTCAGTGGCTGAGGTGTTCATTACCCTACTCGATGTTAATGACCACCCTCCCCAGTTCGGAAAGAGCG
TGCAAAAAAAAACAATGGTTCTAGGAACTCCTGTTAAGATAGAAGCAATTGATGAAGATGCTGAAGAACC
CAACAATCTAGTTGATTACTCGATCACGCACGCGGAGCCAGCAAATGTATTTGATATCAACAGTCACACA
GGGGAAATATGGCTGAAAAATAGTATAAGGTCCCTCGATGCACTACATAATATAACACCCGGACGTGACT
GTCTATGGTCCCTTGAGGTCCAGGCCAAAGATCGCGGCTCTCCATCCTTCTCTACAACTGCACTGCTGAA
GATAGACATCACTGATGCAGAGACTCTTTCGCGCTCACCTATGGCTGCCTTTTTAATACAGACTAAGGAT
AACCCCATGAAAGCGGTCGGCGTTTTGGCCGGTACTATGGCAACCGTTGTGGCGATCACAGTTTTGATCA
GTACAGCCACTTTCTGGCGGAACAAGAAAAGCAACAAGGTATTGCCGATGCGGCGTGTCTTACGCAAGAG
GCCGAGTCCTGCACCCCGAACTATTCGTATCGAGTGGCTCAAGTCAAAATCTACGAAGGCAGCCACAAAG
TTCATGTTAAAGGAGAAGCCCCCAAACGAAAATTGCAACAACAACTCTCCTGAGTCATCCCTACTACCAA
GAGCTCCAGCCTTGCCCCCGCCCCCCTCGGTTGCACCCAGCACCGGCGCTGCACAGTGGACTGTACCTAC
GGTCAGCGGAAGTCTAACGCCGCAGCCTACCCAGCCTCCCCCTAAGCCTAAGACGATGGGGTCTCCAGTT
CAAAGCACACTGATCTCTGAGCTAAAACAAAAATTCGAGAAAAAGTCTGTGCACAATAAGGCCTATTTTG
GTGGTGGTGGAAGTGAAAATCTTTATTTTCAAGGTGGAGGGGGGGGCTCCGCAGAGCAGAAGCTTATAAG
CGAGGAGGACCTTGGCGGCGGTGGGTCCGACTACAAAGACCATGATGGCGATTATAAAGATCATGACATT
GATTATAAAGACGATGATGACAAAGGAGGTGGTGGGTCCCATCATCACCATCACCATCATCATCACCACT
GAGCGGCCGCTCGAGTCTAGAGGGCCCGTTTAAACCCGCTGATCAGCCTCGACTGTGCCTTCTAGTTGCC
AGCCATCTGTTGTTTGCCCCTCCCCCGTGCCTTCCTTGACCCTGGAAGGTGCCACTCCCACTGTCCTTTC
CTAATAAAATGAGGAAATTGCATCGCATTGTCTGAGTAGGTGTCATTCTATTCTGGGGGGTGGGGTGGGG
CAGGACAGCAAGGGGGAGGATTGGGAAGACAATAGCAGGCATGCTGGGGATGCGGTGGGCTCTATGGCTT
CTGAGGCGGAAAGAACCAGCTGGGGCTCTAGGGGGTATCCCC
[124 nt withheld, positions 4033-4156]
C
[91 nt withheld, positions 4158-4248]
A
[49 nt withheld, positions 4250-4298]
CCTTTGACGTTGGAGTCCACGTTCTTT
[37 nt withheld, positions 4326-4362]
ACCCTATCTCGGTCTATTCTTTTGATTTATAAGGGATTTTGCCGATTTCGGCCTATTGGTTAAAAAATGA
GCTGATTTAACAAAAATTTAACGCGAATTAATTCTGTGGAATGTGTGTCAGTTAGGGTGTGGAAAGTCCC
CAGGCTCCCCAGCAGGCAGAAGTATGCAAAGCATGCATCTCAATTAGTCAGCAACCAGGTGTGGAAAGTC
CCCAGGCTCCCCAGCAGGCAGAAGTATGCAAAGCATGCATCTCAATTAGTCAGCAACCATAGTCCCGCCC
CTAACTCCGCCCATCCCGCCCCTAACTCCGCCCAGTTCCGCCCATTCTCCGCCCCATGGCTGACTAATTT
TTTTTATTTATGCAGAGGCCGAGGCCGCCTCTGCCTCTGAGCTATTCCAGAAGTAGTGAGGAGGCTTTTT
TGGAGGCCTAGGCTTTTGCAAAAAGCTCCCGGGAGCTTGTATATCCATTTTCGGATCTGATCAAGAGACA
GGATGAGGATCGTTTCGCATGATTGAACAAGATGGATTGCACGCAGGTTCTCCGGCCGCTTGGGTGGAGA
GGCTATTCGGCTATGACTGGGCACAACAGACAATCGGCTGCTCTGATGCCGCCGTGTTCCGGCTGTCAGC
GCAGGGGCGCCCGGTTCTTTTTGTCAAGACCGACCTGTCCGGTGCCCTGAATGAACTGCAGGACGAGGCA
GCGCGGCTATCGTGGCTGGCCACGACGGGCGTTCCTTGCGCAGCTGTGCTCGACGTTGTCACTGAAGCGG
GAAGGGACTGGCTGCTATTGGGCGAAGTGCCGGGGCAGGATCTCCTGTCATCTCACCTTGCTCCTGCCGA
GAAAGTATCCATCATGGCTGATGCAATGCGGCGGCTGCATACGCTTGATCCGGCTACCTGCCCATTCGAC
CACCAAGCGAAACATCGCATCGAGCGAGCACGTACTCGGATGGAAGCCGGTCTTGTCGATCAGGATGATC
TGGACGAAGAGCATCAGGGGCTCGCGCCAGCCGAACTGTTCGCCAGGCTCAAGGCGCGCATGCCCGACGG
CGAGGATCTCGTCGTGACCCATGGCGATGCCTGCTTGCCGAATATCATGGTGGAAAATGGCCGCTTTTCT
GGATTCATCGACTGTGGCCGGCTGGGTGTGGCGGACCGCTATCAGGACATAGCGTTGGCTACCCGTGATA
TTGCTGAAGAGCTTGGCGGCGAATGGGCTGACCGCTTCCTCGTGCTTTACGGTATCGCCGCTCCCGATTC
GCAGCGCATCGCCTTCTATCGCCTTCTTGACGAGTTCTTCTGAGCGGGACTCTGGGGTTCGAAATGACCG
ACCAAGCGACGCCCAACCTGCCATCACGAGATTTCGATTCCACCGCCGCCTTCTATGAAAGGTTGGGCTT
CGGAATCGTTTTCCGGGACGCCGGCTGGATGATCCTCCAGCGCGGGGATCTCATGCTGGAGTTCTTCGCC
CACCCCAACTTGTTTATTGCAGCTTATAATGGTTACAAATAAAGCAATAGCATCACAAATTTCACAAATA
AAGCATTTTTTTCACTGCATTCTAGTTGTGGTTTGTCCAAACTCATCAATGTATCTTATCATGTCTGTAT
ACCGTCGACCTCTAGCTAGAGCTTGGCGTAATCATGGTCATAGCTGTTTCCTGTGTGAAATTGTTATCCG
CTCACAATTCCACACAACATACGAGCCGGAAGCATAAAGTGTAAAGCCTGGGGTGCCTAATGAGTGAGCT
AACTCACATTAATTGCGTTGCGCTCACTGCCCGCTTTCCAGTCGGGAAACCTGTCGTGCCAGCTGCATTA
ATGAATCGGCCAACGCGCGGGGAGAGGCGGTTTGCGTATTGGGCGCTCTTCCGCTTCCTCGCTCACTGAC
TCGCTGCGCTCGGTCGTTCGGCTGCGGCGAGCGGTATCAGCTCACTCAAAGGCGGTAATACGGTTATCCA
CAGAATCAGGGGATAACGCAGGAAAGAACATGTGAGCAAAAGGCCAGCAAAAGGCCAGGAACCGTAAAAA
GGCCGCGTTGCTGGCGTTTTTCCATAGGCTCCGCCCCCCTGACGAGCATCACAAAAATCGACGCTCAAGT
CAGAGGTGGCGAAACCCGACAGGACTATAAAGATACCAGGCGTTTCCCCCTGGAAGCTCCCTCGTGCGCT
CTCCTGTTCCGACCCTGCCGCTTACCGGATACCTGTCCGCCTTTCTCCCTTCGGGAAGCGTGGCGCTTTC
TCATAGCTCACGCTGTAGGTATCTCAGTTCGGTGTAGGTCGTTCGCTCCAAGCTGGGCTGTGTGCACGAA
CCCCCCGTTCAGCCCGACCGCTGCGCCTTATCCGGTAACTATCGTCTTGAGTCCAACCCGGTAAGACACG
ACTTATCGCCACTGGCAGCAGCCACTGGTAACAGGATTAGCAGAGCGAGGTATGTAGGCGGTGCTACAGA
GTTCTTGAAGTGGTGGCCTAACTACGGCTACACTAGAAGAACAGTATTTGGTATCTGCGCTCTGCTGAAG
CCAGTTACCTTCGGAAAAAGAGTTGGTAGCTCTTGATCCGGCAAACAAACCACCGCTGGTAGCGGTGGTT
TTTTTGTTTGCAAGCAGCAGATTACGCGCAGAAAAAAAGGATCTCAAGAAGATCCTTTGATCTTTTCTAC
GGGGTCTGACGCTCAGTGGAACGAAAACTCACGTTAAGGGATTTTGGTCATGAGATTATCAAAAAGGATC
TTCACCTAGATCCTTTTAAATTAAAAATGAAGTTTTAAATCAATCTAAAGTATATATGAGTAAACTTGGT
CTGACAGTTACCAATGCTTAATCAGTGAGGCACCTATCTCAGCGATCTGTCTATTTCGTTCATCCATAGT
TGCCTGACTCCCCGTCGTGTAGATAACTACGATACGGGAGGGCTTACCATCTGGCCCCAGTGCTGCAATG
ATACCGCGAGACCCACGCTCACCGGCTCCAGATTTATCAGCAATAAACCAGCCAGCCGGAAGGGCCGAGC
GCAGAAGTGGTCCTGCAACTTTATCCGCCTCCATCCAGTCTATTAATTGTTGCCGGGAAGCTAGAGTAAG
TAGTTCGCCAGTTAATAGTTTGCGCAACGTTGTTGCCATTGCTACAGGCATCGTGGTGTCACGCTCGTCG
TTTGGTATGGCTTCATTCAGCTCCGGTTCCCAACGATCAAGGCGAGTTACATGATCCCCCATGTTGTGCA
AAAAAGCGGTTAGCTCCTTCGGTCCTCCGATCGTTGTCAGAAGTAAGTTGGCCGCAGTGTTATCACTCAT
GGTTATGGCAGCACTGCATAATTCTCTTACTGTCATGCCATCCGTAAGATGCTTTTCTGTGACTGGTGAG
TACTCAACCAAGTCATTCTGAGAATAGTGTATGCGGCGACCGAGTTGCTCTTGCCCGGCGTCAATACGGG
ATAATACCGCGCCACATAGCAGAACTTTAAAAGTGCTCATCATTGGAAAACGTTCTTCGGGGCGAAAACT
CTCAAGGATCTTACCGCTGTTGAGATCCAGTTCGATGTAACCCACTCGTGCACCCAACTGATCTTCAGCA
TCTTTTACTTTCACCAGCGTTTCTGGGTGAGCAAAAACAGGAAGGCAAAATGCCGCAAAAAAGGGAATAA
GGGCGACACGGAAATGTTGAATACTCATACTCTTCCTTTTTCAATATTATTGAAGCATTTATCAGGGTTA
TTGTCTCATGAGCGGATACATATTTGAATGTATTTAGAAAAATAAACAAATAGGGGTTCCGCGCACATTT
CCCCGAAAAGTGCCACCTGACGTC
